>Addgene plasmid #35893 | Wnt5A Non-STOP | depositor full sequence | sequence record 44159 | Wnt5A Non-STOP sequence 3729 bps
CTTTCCTGCGTTATCCCCTGATTCTGTGGATAACCGTATTACCGCCTTTGAGTGAGCTGATACCGCTCGC
CGCAGCCGAACGACCGAGCGCAGCGAGTCAGTGAGCGAGGAAGCGGAAGAGCGCCCAATACGCAAACCGC
CTCTCCCCGCGCGTTGGCCGATTCATTAATGCAGCTGGCACGACAGGTTTCCCGACTGGAAAGCGGGCAG
TGAGCGCAACGCAATTAATACGCGTACCGCTAGCCAGGAAGAGTTTGTAGAAACGCAAAAAGGCCATCCG
TCAGGATGGCCTTCTGCTTAGTTTGATGCCTGGCAGTTTATGGCGGGCGTCCTGCCCGCCACCCTCCGGG
CCGTTGCTTCACAACGTTCAAATCCGCTCCCGGCGGATTTGTCCTACTCAGGAGAGCGTTCACCGACAAA
CAACAGATAAAACGAAAGGCCCAGTCTTCCGACTGAGCCTTTCGTTTTATTTGATGCCTGGCAGTTCCCT
ACTCTCGCGTTAACGCTAGCATGGATGTTTTCCCAGTCACGACGTTGTAAAACGACGGCCAGTCTTAAGC
TCGGGCCCCAAATAATGATTTTATTTTGACTGATAGTGACCTGTTCGTTGCAACAAATTGATGAGCAATG
CTTTTTTATAATGCCAACTTTGTACAAAAAAGCAGGCTCCGCGGCCGCCCCCTTCACCATGAAGAAGTCC
ATTGGAATATTAAGCCCAGGAGTTGCTTTGGGGATGGCTGGAAGTGCAATGTCTTCCAAGTTCTTCCTAG
TGGCTTTGGCCATATTTTTCTCCTTCGCCCAGGTTGTAATTGAAGCCAATTCTTGGTGGTCGCTAGGTAT
GAATAACCCTGTTCAGATGTCAGAAGTATATATTATAGGAGCACAGCCTCTCTGCAGCCAACTGGCAGGA
CTTTCTCAAGGACAGAAGAAACTGTGCCACTTGTATCAGGACCACATGCAGTACATCGGAGAAGGCGCGA
AGACAGGCATCAAAGAATGCCAGTATCAATTCCGACATCGAAGGTGGAACTGCAGCACTGTGGATAACAC
CTCTGTTTTTGGCAGGGTGATGCAGATAGGCAGCCGCGAGACGGCCTTCACATACGCGGTGAGCGCAGCA
GGGGTGGTGAACGCCATGAGCCGGGCGTGCCGCGAGGGCGAGCTGTCCACCTGCGGCTGCAGCCGCGCCG
CGCGCCCCAAGGACCTGCCGCGGGACTGGCTCTGGGGCGGCTGCGGCGACAACATCGACTATGGCTACCG
CTTTGCCAAGGAGTTCGTGGACGCCCGCGAGCGGGAGCGCATCCACGCCAAGGGCTCCTACGAGAGTGCT
CGCATCCTCATGAACCTGCACAACAACGAGGCCGGCCGCAGGACGGTGTACAACCTGGCTGATGTGGCCT
GCAAGTGCCATGGGGTGTCCGGCTCATGTAGCCTGAAGACATGCTGGCTGCAGCTGGCAGACTTCCGCAA
GGTGGGTGATGCCCTGAAGGAGAAGTACGACAGCGCGGCGGCCATGCGGCTCAACAGCCGGGGCAAGTTG
GTACAGGTCAACAGCCGCTTCAACTCGCCCACCACACAAGACCTGGTCTACATCGACCCCAGCCCTGACT
ACTGCGTGCGCAATGAGAGCACCGGCTCGCTGGGCACGCAGGGCCGCCTGTGCAACAAGACGTCGGAGGG
CATGGATGGCTGCGAGCTCATGTGCTGCGGCCGTGGCTACGACCAGTTCAAGACCGTGCAGACGGAGCGC
TGCCACTGCAAGTTCCACTGGTGCTGCTACGTCAAGTGCAAGAAGTGCACGGAGATCGTGGACCAGTTTG
TGTGCAAGTGCATTCTGAAGGGTGGGCGCGCCGACCCAGCTTTCTTGTACAAAGTTGGCATTATAAGAAA
GCATTGCTTATCAATTTGTTGCAACGAACAGGTCACTATCAGTCAAAATAAAATCATTATTTGCCATCCA
GCTGATATCCCCTATAGTGAGTCGTATTACATGGTCATAGCTGTTTCCTGGCAGCTCTGGCCCGTGTCTC
AAAATCTCTGATGTTACATTGCACAAGATAAAAATATATCATCATGAACAATAAAACTGTCTGCTTACAT
AAACAGTAATACAAGGGGTGTTATGAGCCATATTCAACGGGAAACGTCGAGGCCGCGATTAAATTCCAAC
ATGGATGCTGATTTATATGGGTATAAATGGGCTCGCGATAATGTCGGGCAATCAGGTGCGACAATCTATC
GCTTGTATGGGAAGCCCGATGCGCCAGAGTTGTTTCTGAAACATGGCAAAGGTAGCGTTGCCAATGATGT
TACAGATGAGATGGTCAGACTAAACTGGCTGACGGAATTTATGCCTCTTCCGACCATCAAGCATTTTATC
CGTACTCCTGATGATGCATGGTTACTCACCACTGCGATCCCCGGAAAAACAGCATTCCAGGTATTAGAAG
AATATCCTGATTCAGGTGAAAATATTGTTGATGCGCTGGCAGTGTTCCTGCGCCGGTTGCATTCGATTCC
TGTTTGTAATTGTCCTTTTAACAGCGATCGCGTATTTCGTCTCGCTCAGGCGCAATCACGAATGAATAAC
GGTTTGGTTGATGCGAGTGATTTTGATGACGAGCGTAATGGCTGGCCTGTTGAACAAGTCTGGAAAGAAA
TGCATAAACTTTTGCCATTCTCACCGGATTCAGTCGTCACTCATGGTGATTTCTCACTTGATAACCTTAT
TTTTGACGAGGGGAAATTAATAGGTTGTATTGATGTTGGACGAGTCGGAATCGCAGACCGATACCAGGAT
CTTGCCATCCTATGGAACTGCCTCGGTGAGTTTTCTCCTTCATTACAGAAACGGCTTTTTCAAAAATATG
GTATTGATAATCCTGATATGAATAAATTGCAGTTTCATTTGATGCTCGATGAGTTTTTCTAATCAGAATT
GGTTAATTGGTTGTAACACTGGCAGAGCATTACGCTGACTTGACGGGACGGCGCAAGCTCATGACCAAAA
TCCCTTAACGTGAGTTACGCGTCGTTCCACTGAGCGTCAGACCCCGTAGAAAAGATCAAAGGATCTTCTT
GAGATCCTTTTTTTCTGCGCGTAATCTGCTGCTTGCAAACAAAAAAACCACCGCTACCAGCGGTGGTTTG
TTTGCCGGATCAAGAGCTACCAACTCTTTTTCCGAAGGTAACTGGCTTCAGCAGAGCGCAGATACCAAAT
ACTGTCCTTCTAGTGTAGCCGTAGTTAGGCCACCACTTCAAGAACTCTGTAGCACCGCCTACATACCTCG
CTCTGCTAATCCTGTTACCAGTGGCTGCTGCCAGTGGCGATAAGTCGTGTCTTACCGGGTTGGACTCAAG
ACGATAGTTACCGGATAAGGCGCAGCGGTCGGGCTGAACGGGGGGTTCGTGCACACAGCCCAGCTTGGAG
CGAACGACCTACACCGAACTGAGATACCTACAGCGTGAGCATTGAGAAAGCGCCACGCTTCCCGAAGGGA
GAAAGGCGGACAGGTATCCGGTAAGCGGCAGGGTCGGAACAGGAGAGCGCACGAGGGAGCTTCCAGGGGG
AAACGCCTGGTATCTTTATAGTCCTGTCGGGTTTCGCCACCTCTGACTTGAGCGTCGATTTTTGTGATGC
TCGTCAGGGGGGCGGAGCCTATGGAAAAACGCCAGCAACGCGGCCTTTTTACGGTTCCTGGCCTTTTGCT
GGCCTTTTGCTCACATGTT
Features (pLannotate 1.2.2; 10 found; start..end, strand, type, name):
    121..213     +  CDS            lacI (fragment): lac repressor; lacI; The lac repressor binds to the lac operator to inhibit transcription in E. coli. This inhibition can be relieved by adding lactose or isopropyl-β-D-thiogalactopyranoside (IPTG).
    268..295     -  terminator     rrnB T2 terminator: transcription terminator T2 from the E. coli rrnB gene
    427..470     +  terminator     rrnB T1 terminator: Escherichia coli rrnB; transcription terminator T1 from the E. coli rrnB gene
    517..553     -  CDS            lacZα (fragment): LacZα fragment of β-galactosidase; lacZ fragment
    569..668     +  protein_bind   attL1: mutant version of attL; recombination site for the Gateway® LR reaction LR Clonase™
    689..1828    +  CDS            WNT5A: WNT5A_HUMAN - Experimental evidence at protein level: Swiss-Prot protein existence level 1. Ligand for members of the frizzled family of seven transmembrane receptors. Can activate or inhibit canonical Wnt signaling, depending on receptor context. In the presence of FZD4, activates beta-catenin signaling. In the presence of ROR2, inhibits the canonical Wnt pathway by promoting beta-catenin degradation through a GSK3-independent pathway which involves down-regulation of beta- catenin-induced reporter gene expression (By similarity). Suppression of the canonical pathway allows chondrogenesis to
   1854..1953    -  protein_bind   attL2: mutant version of attL; recombination site for the Gateway® LR reaction LR Clonase™
   1971..1989    -  promoter       T7 promoter: promoter for bacteriophage T7 RNA polymerase
   2123..2932    +  CDS            KanR: aminoglycoside phosphotransferase; aph(3')-Ia; confers resistance to kanamycin in bacteria or G418 (Geneticin®) in eukaryotes
   3079..3667    +  rep_origin     ori: high-copy-number ColE1/pMB1/pBR322/pUC origin of replication
