[The description below was written by a language model from this plasmid's Addgene catalogue record and pLannotate feature annotations shown in this document.]
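Description:
Wnt5A Non-STOP is a Gateway entry clone built on the pENTR/D-TOPO backbone and carrying the human WNT5A open reading frame. It is a small bacterial plasmid of about 3.7 kb, maintained at high copy in E. coli through a ColE1/pUC-type origin and selected with kanamycin via the aminoglycoside phosphotransferase (KanR) gene. As an entry vector it has no eukaryotic promoter driving the insert and is not itself intended for expression. The rrnB T1 and T2 terminators upstream of the cloning region shield the insert from read-through transcription in bacteria. A T7 promoter sits just outside attL2 in reverse orientation. The short lacI and lacZα fragments annotated in the backbone are residual sequence rather than functional genes.

The WNT5A coding sequence (recorded insert about 1.15 kb, no mutations) lies between attL1 and attL2 sites, so it can be moved directionally into any attR-containing destination vector by an LR Clonase reaction. The name indicates that the native stop codon has been omitted. This is the usual design for entry clones meant to be recombined into destination vectors that supply an in-frame C-terminal tag or fusion partner, although the record does not specify which tags or destination vectors were used. WNT5A encodes a secreted ligand for frizzled-family receptors that can either activate or inhibit canonical β-catenin signalling depending on receptor context. The plasmid belongs to a uniform human Wnt expression library created to compare secretion and signalling activities across the Wnt family, and it serves as the source clone for generating WNT5A expression constructs. M13 forward and reverse primer sites flank the insert for sequence verification.
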