Addgene plasmid #35893: Wnt5A Non-STOP
Depositing lab: Marian Waterman. Depositing organization: University of California, Irvine. Publication: A uniform human Wnt expression library reveals a shared secretory pathway and unique signaling activities. Najdi R, Proffitt K, Sprowl S, Kaur S, Yu J, Covey TM, Virshup DM, Waterman ML. Differentiation. 2012 Sep;84(2):203-13. doi: 10.1016/j.diff.2012.06.004. Epub 2012 Jul 9. PubMed 22784633.
Backbone
  Vector backbone: pENTR/D-TOPO
  Backbone manufacturer: Invitrogen
  Backbone size w/o insert (bp): 2580
  Vector type: Entry Vector
Growth in bacteria
  Bacterial resistance: Kanamycin, 50 μg/mL
  Growth temperature: 37°C
  Growth strain: DH5alpha
  Copy number: High Copy
Gene/Insert
  Gene/Insert name: Wnt5A (alt name: Wnt5A)
  Species: H. sapiens (human)
  Insert size (bp): 1149
  Mutation: None
  Entrez Gene: WNT5A (a.k.a. hWNT5A)
  Cloning method: Restriction Enzyme
  Sequencing primers: 5′ M13 (-20)-FWD; 3′ M13-Reverse
Terms and licenses: Academic/Nonprofit Terms; Industry Terms: Not Available to Industry
How to cite: Wnt5A Non-STOP was a gift from Marian Waterman (Addgene plasmid # 35893 ; http://n2t.net/addgene:35893 ; RRID:Addgene_35893)
