>Addgene plasmid #35893 | Wnt5A Non-STOP | addgene partial sequence | sequence record 44980 | M13rev
TCAGCTGGATGGCAAATAATGATTTTATTTTGACTGATAGTGACCTGTTCGTTGCAACAAATTGATAAGC
AATGCTTTCTTATAATGCCAACTTTGTACAAGAAAGCTGGGTCGGCGCGCCCACCCTTCAGAATGCACTT
GCACACAAACTGGTCCACGATCTCCGTGCACTTCTTGCACTTGACGTAGCAGCACCAGTGGAACTTGCAG
TGGCAGCGCTCCGTCTGCACGGTCTTGAACTGGTCGTAGCCACGGCCGCAGCACATGAGCTCGCAGCCAT
CCATGCCCTCCGACGTCTTGTTGCACAGGCGGCCCTGCGTGCCCAGCGAGCCGGTGCTCTCATTGCGCAC
GCAGTAGTCAGGGCTGGGGTCGATGTAGACCAGGTCTTGTGTGGTGGGCGAGTTGAAGCGGCTGTTGACC
TGTACCAACTTGCCCCGGCTGTTGAGCCGCATGGCCGCCGCGCTGTCGTACTTCTCCTTCAGGGCATCAC
CCACCTTGCGGAAGTCTGCCAGCTGCAGCCAGCATGTCTTCAGGCTACATGAGCCGGACACCCCATGGCA
CTTGCAGGCCACATCAGCCAGGTTGTACACCGTCCTGCGGCCGGCCTCGTTGTTGTGCAGGTTCATGAGG
ATGCGAGCACTCTCGTAGGAGCCCTTGGCGTGGATGCGCTCCCGCTCGCGGGCGTCCACGAACTCCTTGG
CAAAGCGGTAGCCATAGTCGATGTTGTCGCCGCAGCCGCCCCAGAGCCAGTCCCGCGGCAGGTCCTTGGG
GCGCGCGGCGCGGCTGCAGCC
